>Addgene plasmid #21943 | GAL4-BRD4 | addgene partial sequence | sequence record 27724 | 21943 with Gal4-Nterm
GCGGGATTCCGGGGATCGTTATGGACTACAAAGACGATGACGACAAGCTTATGCATCCGACCACCCCCTC
CTCCACAGCCAAGTCATCCAGCGACAGCTTCGAGCAGTTCCGCCGCGCCGCTCGGGAGAAAGAGGAGCGT
GAGAAGGCCCTGAAGGCTCAGGCCGAGCACGCTGAGAAGGAGAAGGAGCGGCTGCGGCAGGAGCGCATGA
GGAGCCGAGAGGACGAGGATGCGCTGGAGCAGGCCCGGCGGGCCCATGAGGAGGCACGTCGGCGCCAGGA
GCAGCAGCAGCAGCAGCGCCAGGAGCAACAGCAGCAGCAGCAACAGCAAGCAGCTGCGGTGGCTGCCGCC
GCCACCCCACAGGCCCAGAGCTCCCAGCCCCAGTCCATGCTGGACCAGCAGAGGGAGTTGGCCCGGAAGC
GGGAGCAGGAGCGAAGACGCCGGGAAGCCATGGCAGCTACCATTGACATGAATTTCCAGAGTGATCTATT
GTCAATATTTGAAGAAAATCTTTTCTGAGCGCACCTAGGTGGATCCGTCGACGGTACCCCGGGGAATTCG
AGCTCTAGATAAGTAATGATCATAATCAGCCATATCACATTGNTAAAGGTTTTACTTGTTTTAAAAAACC
TCCCACACCTCCCCCTGAACCTGAAACATAAAATGAATGCAATTGTTGTTGTTAACTTGTTTATTGCAGC
TTATAATGGTTACAAATAAAGCAATAGCATCACAAATTTCACAATAAGCATTTTTTCATGCATTTTATTG
TGGTTGTCCAACTCTCATGTTCTT
