[The description below was written by a language model from this plasmid's Addgene catalogue record.]
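Description:
GAL4-BRD4 is a plasmid built on the pSG424 backbone (about 3.4 kb without insert) that encodes a fusion of the GAL4 DNA-binding domain to a C-terminal fragment of human BRD4. It is propagated in E. coli under ampicillin selection; the copy number is not recorded. The catalogue lists the vector type as bacterial expression, but the record does not name the promoter driving the fusion. The use of an SV40 polyadenylation-region sequencing primer suggests a eukaryotic-style expression cassette, so the listed vector type should be treated with some caution.

The insert is roughly 460 bp and covers BRD4 amino acids 1209–1362 rather than the full-length protein. It was cloned by restriction digestion into a BamHI site at both ends, so insertion was non-directional, and whether the sites were preserved is not known. The fragment carries a Flag epitope and the GAL4 DNA-binding domain at its N terminus. The GAL4 domain tethers the fused polypeptide to GAL4 upstream activating sequences placed in a reporter, and the Flag tag permits detection or immunoprecipitation of the fusion.

The associated publication concerns a conserved P-TEFb-interacting domain of BRD4 and its inhibitory effect on HIV transcription, and the C-terminal region carried here is consistent with that focus. Such a construct would typically be used to recruit this BRD4 segment artificially to a GAL4-responsive promoter and test its effect on transcription, or to examine its association with partner proteins. The record itself does not spell out the specific assay. No feature table was supplied, so other backbone elements cannot be confirmed.
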