Addgene plasmid #21943: GAL4-BRD4
Depositing lab: Eric Verdin. Depositing organization: J. David Gladstone Institutes. Publication: Conserved P-TEFb-interacting domain of BRD4 inhibits HIV transcription. Bisgrove DA, Mahmoudi T, Henklein P, Verdin E. Proc Natl Acad Sci U S A. 2007 Aug 21. 104(34):13690-5. 10.1073/pnas.0705053104 PubMed 17690245.
Backbone
  Vector backbone: pSG424
  Backbone size w/o insert (bp): 3396
  Vector type: Bacterial Expression
Growth in bacteria
  Bacterial resistance: Ampicillin, 100 μg/mL
  Growth temperature: 37°C
  Growth strain: DH5alpha
  Copy number: Unknown
Gene/Insert
  Gene/Insert name: BRD4
  Species: H. sapiens (human)
  Insert size (bp): 460
  Mutation: aa 1209-1362
  Entrez Gene: BRD4 (a.k.a. CAP, CDLS6, FSHRG4, HUNK1, HUNKI, MCAP)
  Tag / fusion protein: Flag (N terminal on insert); GAL4-DNA-BD (N terminal on insert)
  Cloning method: Restriction Enzyme; 5′ cloning site BamHI (unknown if destroyed); 3′ cloning site BamHI (unknown if destroyed)
  Sequencing primers: 5′ Gal4-Nterm; 3′ SV40pA-R
Terms and licenses: Academic/Nonprofit Terms; Industry Terms: Not Available to Industry
How to cite: GAL4-BRD4 was a gift from Eric Verdin (Addgene plasmid # 21943 ; http://n2t.net/addgene:21943 ; RRID:Addgene_21943)
